>Addgene plasmid #140962 | pCAG-AviMta3-3xFiBsd | addgene full sequence | sequence record 338420 | Addgene NGS Result
ATTGATTATTGACTAGTTATTAATAGTAATCAATTACGGGGTCATTAGTTCATAGCCCATATATGGAGTT
CCGCGTTACATAACTTACGGTAAATGGCCCGCCTGGCTGACCGCCCAACGACCCCCGCCCATTGACGTCA
ATAATGACGTATGTTCCCATAGTAACGCCAATAGGGACTTTCCATTGACGTCAATGGGTGGAGTATTTAC
GGTAAACTGCCCACTTGGCAGTACATCAAGTGTATCATATGCCAAGTACGCCCCCTATTGACGTCAATGA
CGGTAAATGGCCCGCCTGGCATTATGCCCAGTACATGACCTTATGGGACTTTCCTACTTGGCAGTACATC
TACGTATTAGTCATCGCTATTACCATGGTCGAGGTGAGCCCCACGTTCTGCTTCACTCTCCCCATCTCCC
CCCCCTCCCCACCCCCAATTTTGTATTTATTTATTTTTTAATTATTTTGTGCAGCGATGGGGGCGGGGGG
GGGGGGGGGNCGCGCGCCRGGSGGGGSGGGGSGGGGSGRGGGGSGGGGSGGGGCGAGGCGGAGAGGKGCG
GCGGCAGCCAATCAGAGCGGCGCGCTCCGAAAGTTTCCTTTTATGGCGAGGCGGCGGCGGCGGCGGCCCT
ATAAAAAGCGAAGCGCGCGGCGGGCGGGAGTCGCTGCGCGCTGCCTTCGCCCCGTGCCCCGCTCCGCCGC
CGCCTCGCGCCGCCCGCCCCGGCTCTGACTGACCGCGTTACTCCCACAGGTGAGCGGGCGGGACGGCCCT
TCTCCTCCGGGCTGTAATTAGCGCTTGGTTTAATGACGGCTTGTTTCTTTTCTGTGGCTGCGTGAAAGCC
TTGAGGGGCTCCGGGAGGGCCCTTTGTGCGGGGGGAGCGGCTCGGGGGGTGCGTGCGTGTGTGTGTGCGT
GGGGAGCGCCGCGTGCGGCTCCGCGCTGCCCGGCGGCTGTGAGCGCTGCGGGCGCGGCGCGGGGCTTTGT
GCGCTCCGCAGTGTGCGCGAGGGGAGCGCGGCCGGGGGCGGTGCCCCGCGGTGCGGGGGGGCTGCGAGGG
GAACAAAGGCTGCGTGCGGGGTGTGTGCGTGGGGGGGTGAGCAGGGGGTGTGGGCGCGTCGGTCGGGCTG
CAACCCCCCCTGCACCCCCCTCCCCGAGTTGCTGAGCACGGCCCGGCTTCGGGTGCGGGGCTCCGTACGG
GGCGTGGCGCGGGGCTCGCCGTGCCGGGCGGGGGGTGGCGGCAGGTGGGGGTGCCGGGCGGGGCGGGGCC
GCCTCGGGCCGGGGAGGGCTCGGGGGAGGGGCGCGGCGGCCCCCGGAGCGCCGGCGGCTGTCGAGGCGCG
GCGAGCCGCAGCCATTGCCTTTTATGGTAATCGTGCGAGAGGGCGCAGGGACTTCCTTTGTCCCAAATCT
GTGCGGAGCCGAAATCTGGGAGGCGCCGCCGCACCCCCTCTAGCGGGCGCGGGGCGAAGCGGTGCGGCGC
CGGCAGGAAGGAAATGGGCGGGGAGGGCCTTCGTGCGTCGCCGCGCCGCCGTCCCCTTCTCCCTCTCCAG
CCTCGGGGCTGTCCGCGGGGGGACGGCTGCCTTCGGGGGGGACGGGGCAGGGCGGGGTTCGGCTTCTGGC
GTGTGACCGGCGGCTCTAGAGCCTCTGCTAACCATGTTCATGCCTTCTTCTTTTTCCTACAGCTCCTGGG
CAACGTGCTGGTTATTGTGCTGTCTCATCATTTTGGCAAAGAATTCCTCGACATGGCTGGTGGCCTGAAT
GACATCTTTGAGGCCCAGAAGATCGAGTGGCATGAGAACCTGTACTTCCAGGGAGCGGCCAACATGTACC
GGGTCGGAGACTACGTTTATTTTGAGAATTCCTCCAGCAACCCGTACCTCATCAGACGGATAGAGGAGCT
CAACAAGACTGCAAGTGGCAATGTGGAAGCAAAAGTCGTCTGCTTTTACAGAAGACGGGACATCTCCAAC
ACGCTTATCATGCTCGCCGACAAGCATGCTAAAGAAACTGAGGAGGAGTCGGAGACGCCAGTTGAGGCCG
ACTTGACGGAGAAGCAGAAGCACCAGCTGAAACACAGGGAGCTCTTTCTGTCGCGCCAGTACGAGTCACT
GCCTGCGACACATATCAGGGGGAAGTGCAGCGTGGCCCTGCTGAATGAGACAGAATCCGTGTTGTCATAC
CTTGACAAGGAGGATACCTTCTTCTACTCACTGGTATACGACCCTTCAGTGAAAACATTATTGGCTGACA
AAGGTGAAATCAGAGTGGGCCCAAAGTACCAAGCTGACATTCCAGACATGCTACCAGAAGGAGACTCAGA
TGAGAGGGAACAATCAAAATTGGAAGTTAAGGTTTGGGACCCCAATAGCCCACTTACGGATCGACAGATT
GACCAGTTTTTAGTTGTAGCCCGTGCCGTGGGAACATTTGCCCGAGCCCTGGACTGCAGCAGCTCCGTGA
GGCAACCCAGCCTTCACATGAGTGCAGCCGCAGCCTCCCGAGACATCACCTTGTTTCATGCCATGGACAC
ACTGTACAGGCACGGCTATGACCTCAGCAGCGCCATCAGTGTGCTGGTGCCGCTCGGAGGGCCAGTCCTC
TGCAGGGACGAGATGGAGGAGTGGTCGGCCTCTGAAGCCTGCCTATTCGAAGAAGCACTGGAAAAATACG
GCAAAGATTTCAACGACATCCGTCAGGACTTTCTCCCGTGGAAATCCTTGACTAGCATCATTGAATATTA
TTACATGTGGAAAACTACTGACAGATACGTGCAGCAGAAGCGCCTAAAGGCCGCAGAAGCCGAGAGCAAA
CTGAAACAAGTGTACATCCCGACTTACAAACCAAATCCCAACCAAATCTCCAGCAGCAACGGCAAGGCTG
GCACTGTGAATGGAGCTGTGGGGACCCAGTTTCAGCCCCAGAGCGCCCTCCTAGGGCGAGCCTGCGAGAG
CTGCTACGCCACACAGTCTCATCAGTGGTATTCCTGGGGCCCACCTAACATGCAGTGTAGACTCTGCGCG
ACCTGTTGGCTGTATTGGAAAAAGTATGGAGGTCTGAAAATGCCTACCCAGTCAGACGAAGAGAAGTCTC
CCAGCCCGACTGCAGAGGACCCGCGCGCGAGAAGCCACATGTCCCGGCAGGCCTTGCAGGGCATGCCGGT
CCGGAACACCGGAAGCCCCAAGTCTGCAGTGAAGACCCGCCAAGCTTTCTTCCTTCGTACTACGTATTTC
ACAAAAATTGCTCGTCAGGTCTGCAAAAGCACCCTGCGGCTGCGGCAGGCAGCGAGACGGCCGTTTGTTG
CTATTAATTATGCTGCCATTAGGGCAGAATGTAAGACGCTTTTCAATTCGAGCGGCGACTACAAAGACCA
TGACGGTGATTATAAAGATCATGACATCGACTACAAGGATGACGATGACAAGTAGCGGCCGCTCGATAAG
CTTGATATCGAATTCCGCCCCCCCCCCCTCTCCCTCCCCCCCCCCTAACGTTACTGGCCGAAGCCGCTTG
GAATAAGGCCGGTGTGCGTTTGTCTATATGTTATTTTCCACCATATTGCCGTCTTTTGGCAATGTGAGGG
CCCGGAAACCTGGCCCTGTCTTCTTGACGAGCATTCCTAGGGGTCTTTCCCCTCTCGCCAAAGGAATGCA
AGGTCTGTTGAATGTCGTGAAGGAAGCAGTTCCTCTGGAAGCTTCTTGAAGACAAACAACGTCTGTAGCG
ACCCTTTGCAGGCAGCGGAACCCCCCACCTGGCGACAGGTGCCTCTGCGGCCAAAAGCCACGTGTATAAG
ATACACCTGCAAAGGCGGCACAACCCCAGTGCCACGTTGTGAGTTGGATAGTTGTGGAAAGAGTCAAATG
GCTCTCCTCAAGCGTATTCAACAAGGGGCTGAAGGATGCCCAGAAGGTACCCCATTGTATGGGATCTGAT
CTGGGGCCTCGGTGCACATGCTTTACATGTGTTTAGTCGAGGTTAAAAAAACGTCTAGGCCCCCCGAACC
ACGGGGACGTGGTTTTCCTTTGAAAAACACGATGATAATATGGCCACAACCATGGCCAAGCCTTTGTCTC
AAGAAGAATCCACCCTCATTGAAAGAGCAACGGCTACAATCAACAGCATCCCCATCTCTGAAGACTACAG
CGTCGCCAGCGCAGCTCTCTCTAGCGACGGCCGCATCTTCACTGGTGTCAATGTATATCATTTTACTGGG
GGACCTTGCGCAGAACTCGTGGTGCTGGGCACTGCTGCTGCTGCGGCAGCTGGCAACCTGACTTGTATCG
TCGCGATCGGAAATGAGAACAGGGGCATCTTGAGCCCCTGCGGACGGTGCCGACAGGTTCTTCTCGATCT
GCATCCTGGGATCAAAGCCATAGTGAAGGACAGTGATGGACAGCCGACGGCAGTTGGGATTCGTGAATTG
CTGCCCTCTGGTTATGTGTGGGAGGGCTAAATGCATCGATGATCTAGAGCTCGCTGATCAGCCTCGACTG
TGCCTTCTAGTTGCCAGCCATCTGTTGTTTGCCCCTCCCCCGTGCCTTCCTTGACCCTGGAAGGTGCCAC
TCCCACTGTCCTTTCCTAATAAAATGAGGAAATTGCATCGCATTGTCTGAGTAGGTGTCATTCTATTCTG
GGGGGTGGGGTGGGGCAGGACAGCAAGGGGGAGGATTGGGAAGACAATAGCAGGCATGCTGGGGATGCGG
TGGGCTCTATGGCTTCTGAGGCGGAAAGAACCTGCAGCCCAAGCTTGGCGTAATCATGGTCATAGCTGTT
TCCTGTGTGAAATTGTTATCCGCTCACAATTCCACACAACATACGAGCCGGAAGCATAAAGTGTAAAGCC
TGGGGTGCCTAATGAGTGAGCTAACTCACATTAATTGCGTTGCGCTCACTGCCCGCTTTCCAGTCGGGAA
ACCTGTCGTGCCAGCGGATCCGCATCTCAATTAGTCAGCAACCATAGTCCCGCCCCTAACTCCGCCCATC
CCGCCCCTAACTCCGCCCAGTTCCGCCCATTCTCCGCCCCATGGCTGACTAATTTTTTTTATTTATGCAG
AGGCCGAGGCCGCCTCGGCCTCTGAGCTATTCCAGAAGTAGTGAGGAGGCTTTTTTGGAGGCCTAGGCTT
TTGCAAAAAGCTAACTTGTTTATTGCAGCTTATAATGGTTACAAATAAAGCAATAGCATCACAAATTTCA
CAAATAAAGCATTTTTTTCACTGCATTCTAGTTGTGGTTTGTCCAAACTCATCAATGTATCTTATCATGT
CTGGATCCGCTGCATTAATGAATCGGCCAACGCGCGGGGAGAGGCGGTTTGCGTATTGGGCGCTCTTCCG
CTTCCTCGCTCACTGACTCGCTGCGCTCGGTCGTTCGGCTGCGGCGAGCGGTATCAGCTCACTCAAAGGC
GGTAATACGGTTATCCACAGAATCAGGGGATAACGCAGGAAAGAACATGTGAGCAAAAGGCCAGCAAAAG
GCCAGGAACCGTAAAAAGGCCGCGTTGCTGGCGTTTTTCCATAGGCTCCGCCCCCCTGACGAGCATCACA
AAAATCGACGCTCAAGTCAGAGGTGGCGAAACCCGACAGGACTATAAAGATACCAGGCGTTTCCCCCTGG
AAGCTCCCTCGTGCGCTCTCCTGTTCCGACCCTGCCGCTTACCGGATACCTGTCCGCCTTTCTCCCTTCG
GGAAGCGTGGCGCTTTCTCATAGCTCACGCTGTAGGTATCTCAGTTCGGTGTAGGTCGTTCGCTCCAAGC
TGGGCTGTGTGCACGAACCCCCCGTTCAGCCCGACCGCTGCGCCTTATCCGGTAACTATCGTCTTGAGTC
CAACCCGGTAAGACACGACTTATCGCCACTGGCAGCAGCCACTGGTAACAGGATTAGCAGAGCGAGGTAT
GTAGGCGGTGCTACAGAGTTCTTGAAGTGGTGGCCTAACTACGGCTACACTAGAAGAACAGTATTTGGTA
TCTGCGCTCTGCTGAAGCCAGTTACCTTCGGAAAAAGAGTTGGTAGCTCTTGATCCGGCAAACAAACCAC
CGCTGGTAGCGGTGGTTTTTTTGTTTGCAAGCAGCAGATTACGCGCAGAAAAAAAGGATCTCAAGAAGAT
CCTTTGATCTTTTCTACGGGGTCTGACGCTCAGTGGAACGAAAACTCACGTTAAGGGATTTTGGTCATGA
GATTATCAAAAAGGATCTTCACCTAGATCCTTTTAAATTAAAAATGAAGTTTTAAATCAATCTAAAGTAT
ATATGAGTAAACTTGGTCTGACAGTTACCAATGCTTAATCAGTGAGGCACCTATCTCAGCGATCTGTCTA
TTTCGTTCATCCATAGTTGCCTGACTCCCCGTCGTGTAGATAACTACGATACGGGAGGGCTTACCATCTG
GCCCCAGTGCTGCAATGATACCGCGAGACCCACGCTCACCGGCTCCAGATTTATCAGCAATAAACCAGCC
AGCCGGAAGGGCCGAGCGCAGAAGTGGTCCTGCAACTTTATCCGCCTCCATCCAGTCTATTAATTGTTGC
CGGGAAGCTAGAGTAAGTAGTTCGCCAGTTAATAGTTTGCGCAACGTTGTTGCCATTGCTACAGGCATCG
TGGTGTCACGCTCGTCGTTTGGTATGGCTTCATTCAGCTCCGGTTCCCAACGATCAAGGCGAGTTACATG
ATCCCCCATGTTGTGCAAAAAAGCGGTTAGCTCCTTCGGTCCTCCGATCGTTGTCAGAAGTAAGTTGGCC
GCAGTGTTATCACTCATGGTTATGGCAGCACTGCATAATTCTCTTACTGTCATGCCATCCGTAAGATGCT
TTTCTGTGACTGGTGAGTACTCAACCAAGTCATTCTGAGAATAGTGTATGCGGCGACCGAGTTGCTCTTG
CCCGGCGTCAATACGGGATAATACCGCGCCACATAGCAGAACTTTAAAAGTGCTCATCATTGGAAAACGT
TCTTCGGGGCGAAAACTCTCAAGGATCTTACCGCTGTTGAGATCCAGTTCGATGTAACCCACTCGTGCAC
CCAACTGATCTTCAGCATCTTTTACTTTCACCAGCGTTTCTGGGTGAGCAAAAACAGGAAGGCAAAATGC
CGCAAAAAAGGGAATAAGGGCGACACGGAAATGTTGAATACTCATACTCTTCCTTTTTCAATGACCGCTT
TGGAAAAACAAAGACTGTATTTCCTGGAAATTAATGTTTATTCAATAAACTGTGTATTCAGCTATATTCA
CATAGTGGTGAGGCTGAAATGAGGCGGGAAGAGGCGGTTGGGGCTTAATTATATCAATTTGGGTGGCCCC
ACAGCGCCTCCAAGGCGCCAGTCCTGTTTTGACAAGTTGCCTCTGGAAGCCTCTCTTCTTTTTCTCCAGA
GTAAGCGGAGGCCAGGGGCCCCCGGCCTCTGCTTAATACTAAAAAAAACAGCTGTTGTCATAGTAATGAT
TGGGTGGAAACATTCCAGGCCTGGGTGGAGAGGCTTTTTGCTTCCTCTTGCAAAACCACACTGACATTCC
AGGCCTGGGTGGAGAGGCTTTTTGCTTCCTCTTGCAAAACCACACTGCCCTCTGGAGGGCAGTTGCCTAG
CAACTAATTAAAAGAGGATGTCGCACGGCCAGCTGCGGTCAGTTAGTCACTTCCTGCTTAACTGACTTGA
CATTTTCTATTTTAAGAGTCGGGAGGAAAATTACTGTGTTGGAGGCCCTCCGCCATCTTCTGAAGCTGAA
TCGAATTAACTTGTTTATTGCAGCTTATAATGGTTACAAATAAAGCAATAGCATCACAAATTTCACAAAT
AAAGCATTTTTTTCACTGCATTCTAGTTGTGGTTTGTCCAAACTCATCAATGTATCTTATCATGTCTGGA
TCTGATATCATCGTCGAC
Features (pLannotate 1.2.2; 23 found; start..end, strand, type, name):
    379..656     +  promoter       chicken β-actin promoter: No description available
    657..1672    +  intron         chimeric intron: chimera between introns from chicken β-actin and rabbit β-globin
   1670..1726    +  CDS            HBB (fragment): HBB_LEPEU - Experimental evidence at protein level: Swiss-Prot protein existence level 1. Involved in oxygen transport from the lung to the various peripheral tissues. From Lepus europaeus (European hare).
   1805..3319    +  CDS            Mta3 (fragment): MTA3_MOUSE - Experimental evidence at protein level: Swiss-Prot protein existence level 1. Plays a role in maintenance of the normal epithelial architecture through the repression of SNAI1 transcription in a histone deacetylase-dependent manner, and thus the regulation of E-cadherin levels. Contributes to transcriptional repression by BCL6 (By similarity). From Mus musculus (Mouse).
   3347..3412    +  CDS            3xFLAG: three tandem FLAG® epitope tags, followed by an enterokinase cleavage site
   3423..3446    -  misc_feature   MCS (fragment): pBluescript multiple cloning site
   3566..4028    +  misc_feature   IRES: internal ribosome entry site (IRES) of the encephalomyocarditis virus (EMCV)
   4042..4440    +  CDS            BSD: blasticidin S deaminase; Aspergillus terreus BSD; confers resistance to blasticidin
   4478..4702    +  polyA_signal   bGH poly(A) signal: bovine growth hormone polyadenylation signal
   4706..4722    +  promoter       SV40 promoter (fragment): SV40 enhancer and early promoter
   4773..4789    -  protein_bind   lac operator: The lac repressor binds to the lac operator to inhibit transcription in E. coli. This inhibition can be relieved by adding lactose or isopropyl-β-D-thiogalactopyranoside (IPTG). lac repressor encoded by lacI
   4797..4827    -  promoter       lac promoter: promoter for the E. coli lac operon
   4842..4863    -  protein_bind   CAP binding site: CAP binding activates transcription in the presence of cAMP. E. coli catabolite activator protein
   4876..4915    -  CDS            lacI (fragment): lac repressor; lacI; The lac repressor binds to the lac operator to inhibit transcription in E. coli. This inhibition can be relieved by adding lactose or isopropyl-β-D-thiogalactopyranoside (IPTG).
   4922..4944    +  promoter       SV40 promoter (fragment): SV40 enhancer and early promoter
   4968..5103    +  rep_origin     SV40 ori: SV40 origin of replication
   5123..5257    +  polyA_signal   SV40 poly(A) signal: SV40 polyadenylation signal
   5259..5313    -  CDS            lacI (fragment): lac repressor; lacI; The lac repressor binds to the lac operator to inhibit transcription in E. coli. This inhibition can be relieved by adding lactose or isopropyl-β-D-thiogalactopyranoside (IPTG).
   5496..6084    -  rep_origin     ori: high-copy-number ColE1/pMB1/pBR322/pUC origin of replication
   6255..7115    -  CDS            AmpR: β-lactamase; bla; confers resistance to ampicillin, carbenicillin, and related antibiotics
   7116..7132    -  promoter       AmpR promoter (fragment): bla
   7708..7842    +  polyA_signal   SV40 poly(A) signal: SV40 polyadenylation signal
   7856..377     +  enhancer       CMV enhancer (across the origin): human cytomegalovirus immediate early enhancer
