[The description below was written by a language model from this plasmid's Addgene catalogue record and pLannotate feature annotations shown in this document.]
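Description:
pCAG-AviMta3-3xFiBsd is a mammalian expression plasmid of about 7.9 kb built on the pCAG-A3XFiBsd backbone. It is maintained in E. coli through a high-copy ColE1/pUC-type origin and an ampicillin resistance (β-lactamase) gene. Expression in mammalian cells is driven by the CAG promoter, annotated here as its component parts: the CMV immediate-early enhancer, the chicken β-actin promoter and a chimeric β-actin/β-globin intron. Together these give strong, broadly active transcription, including in embryonic stem cells. The backbone also carries an SV40 origin, SV40 polyadenylation signals and remnants of lac regulatory sequence, which play no evident part in the expression cassette.

The insert is the full-length wild-type mouse Mta3 (metastasis associated 3) cDNA, cloned from mouse ES cells and inserted by Gibson assembly. According to the catalogue entry, the backbone supplies an N-terminal Avi tag, a substrate for BirA-mediated biotinylation, followed by a TEV protease site. These two elements are not called in the feature table, although there is unannotated space upstream of the Mta3 coding region. A C-terminal 3xFLAG epitope is annotated directly after Mta3. Downstream, an EMCV IRES links the blasticidin S deaminase gene to the same transcript, which ends at a bGH polyadenylation signal. Because tagged Mta3 and the resistance marker are translated from one bicistronic mRNA, blasticidin selection enriches for cells that express the fusion protein.

The dual tagging suits streptavidin- or FLAG-based affinity purification, with possible TEV release, as well as immunodetection of Mta3. Mta3 is a subunit of the nucleosome remodelling and deacetylation (NuRD) complex, which is the subject of the associated study.
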