Addgene plasmid #140962: pCAG-AviMta3-3xFiBsd
Purpose: full-length wt Avi-Mta3-3XFLAG-iBsd cDNA w/CAG promoter and Blasticidin resistance, cloned from mouse ES cells
Depositing lab: Brian Hendrich. Depositing organization: University of Cambridge. Publication: The Nucleosome Remodelling and Deacetylation complex suppresses transcriptional noise during lineage commitment. Burgold T, Barber M, Kloet S, Cramard J, Gharbi S, Floyd R, Kinoshita M, Ralser M, Vermeulen M, Reynolds N, Dietmann S, Hendrich B. EMBO J. 2019 Jun 17;38(12). pii: embj.2018100788. doi: 10.15252/embj.2018100788. Epub 2019 Apr 29. PubMed 31036553.
Backbone
  Vector backbone: pCAG-A3XFiBsd
  Backbone manufacturer: Hendrich Lab
  Backbone size w/o insert (bp): 6348
  Total vector size (bp): 7860
  Vector type: Mammalian Expression
  Selectable markers: Blasticidin
Growth in bacteria
  Bacterial resistance: Ampicillin, 100 μg/mL
  Growth temperature: 37°C
  Growth strain: DH5alpha
  Copy number: High Copy
Gene/Insert
  Gene/Insert name: metastasis associated 3
  Species: M. musculus (mouse), Synthetic
  Entrez Gene: Mta3 (a.k.a. 1110002J22Rik, mKIAA1266)
  Promoter: CAG
  Tag / fusion protein: Avi (N terminal on backbone); TEV (N terminal on backbone); 3xFLAG (C terminal on backbone)
  Cloning method: Gibson Cloning
  Sequencing primers: 5′ pCAG-F; 3′ pCAG-R
Terms and licenses: Academic/Nonprofit Terms; Industry Terms: Not Available to Industry
How to cite: pCAG-AviMta3-3xFiBsd was a gift from Brian Hendrich (Addgene plasmid # 140962 ; http://n2t.net/addgene:140962 ; RRID:Addgene_140962)
